Addgene plasmid #138403: pF3BGX-TangoG-lexA
Purpose: RMCE vector for generating C-terminal Tango fusion
Depositing lab: Shu Kondo. Depositing organization: National Institute of Genetics. Publication: Tango knock-ins visualize endogenous activity of G protein-coupled receptors in Drosophila. Katow H, Takahashi T, Saito K, Tanimoto H, Kondo S. J Neurogenet. 2019 Mar - Jun;33(2):44-51. doi: 10.1080/01677063.2019.1611806. Epub 2019 May 14. PubMed 31084242.
Backbone
  Vector backbone: pF3BGX
  Vector type: Insect Expression
  Selectable markers: 3xP3-Venus
Growth in bacteria
  Bacterial resistance: Ampicillin, 100 μg/mL
  Growth temperature: 37°C
  Growth strain: DH5alpha
  Copy number: High Copy
Gene/Insert
  Gene/Insert name: TEVcs(ENLYFQG)-LexAp65
Terms and licenses: Academic/Nonprofit Terms; Industry Terms: Not Available to Industry
How to cite: pF3BGX-TangoG-lexA was a gift from Shu Kondo (Addgene plasmid # 138403 ; http://n2t.net/addgene:138403 ; RRID:Addgene_138403)
