[The description below was written by a language model from this plasmid's Addgene catalogue record and pLannotate feature annotations shown in this document.]
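Description:
pF3BGX-TangoG-lexA is a Drosophila (insect expression) donor vector built on the pF3BGX backbone and intended for recombinase-mediated cassette exchange (RMCE), so that a Tango reporter module can be fused to the C-terminus of an endogenous protein. The associated work applies this to knock-ins that report G protein-coupled receptor activity in flies. In E. coli it is maintained as a high-copy plasmid through a ColE1/pUC-type origin with ampicillin selection (AmpR and its bla promoter). A partial f1 origin and remnants of a pBluescript polylinker and lacI are also annotated.

The insert is TEVcs(ENLYFQG)-LexAp65: a TEV protease cleavage site followed by a synthetic transcription factor combining the bacterial LexA DNA-binding protein with a fragment of human RELA (the p65 activation domain). In the Tango design, this factor is tethered to the receptor's tail. Ligand-dependent recruitment of a TEV protease fusion cleaves the site, releasing LexA-p65 to enter the nucleus and drive a lexAop-controlled reporter. The cleavage site itself is too short to appear in the feature table, and no promoter is annotated upstream of the LexA coding sequence, consistent with expression depending on the targeted locus.

Transgenic flies are identified with the 3xP3-Venus marker, seen in the annotation as a minimal hsp70 promoter fragment, the Venus coding sequence and SV40 3′ sequences with a poly(A) signal; the 3xP3 element is not annotated separately. A single φC31 attB site sits between the marker and the LexA cassette, and one loxP site follows the p65 fragment. The record does not spell out how these sites are used in the exchange or in any marker removal. P element 5′ and 3′ ends are also present, flanking the marker and payload.
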