Features (pLannotate 1.2.2; 16 found; start..end, strand, type, name):
      1..28      -  misc_feature   MCS (fragment): pBluescript multiple cloning site
    171..293     +  promoter       hsp70 promoter (fragment): Drosophila melanogaster hsp70Bb promoter
    312..1028    +  CDS            Venus: Venus is a basic (constitutively fluorescent) yellow fluorescent protein published in 2002, derived from Aequorea victoria. It is reported to be a rapidly-maturing weak dimer with moderate acid sensitivity.
   1041..1124    +  CDS            large T antigen (fragment): large T antigen from SV40 (simian virus 40)
   1147..1228    +  polyA_signal   SV40 poly(A) signal: SV40 polyadenylation signal
   1275..1308    -  protein_bind   attB: minimal attB site for the φC31 integrase (Groth et al., 2000) phage φC31 integrase
   1341..1943    +  CDS            lexA: LEXA_ECOLI - Also known as exrA, spr, tsl, umuA. Experimental evidence at protein level: Swiss-Prot protein existence level 1. Represses a number of genes involved in the response to DNA damage (SOS response), including recA and lexA. Binds to the 16 bp palindromic sequence 5'-CTGTATATATATACAG-3'. In the presence of single- stranded DNA, RecA interacts with LexA causing an autocatalytic cleavage which disrupts the DNA-binding part of LexA, leading to derepression of the SOS regulon and eventually DNA repair. Implicated in hydroxy radical-mediated cell death induced by hydroxyurea treatment (Pu
   1947..2759    +  CDS            RELA (fragment): TF65_HUMAN - Also known as NFKB3. Experimental evidence at protein level: Swiss-Prot protein existence level 1. NF-kappa-B is a pleiotropic transcription factor present in almost all cell types and is the endpoint of a series of signal transduction events that are initiated by a vast array of stimuli related to many biological processes such as inflammation, immunity, differentiation, cell growth, tumorigenesis and apoptosis. NF-kappa-B is a homo- or heterodimeric complex formed by the Rel-like domain- containing proteins RELA/p65, RELB, NFKB1/p105, NFKB1/p50, REL and NFKB2/p52. The heterodime
   2771..2804    +  protein_bind   loxP: Cre-mediated recombination occurs in the 8-bp core sequence (GCATACAT). Cre recombinase
   2877..3109    +  misc_feature   P element 3' end: P element 3' end
   3145..3203    -  CDS            lacI (fragment): lac repressor; lacI; The lac repressor binds to the lac operator to inhibit transcription in E. coli. This inhibition can be relieved by adding lactose or isopropyl-β-D-thiogalactopyranoside (IPTG).
   3386..3974    -  rep_origin     ori: high-copy-number ColE1/pMB1/pBR322/pUC origin of replication
   4145..5005    -  CDS            AmpR: β-lactamase; bla; confers resistance to ampicillin, carbenicillin, and related antibiotics
   5006..5110    -  promoter       AmpR promoter: bla
   5136..5466    -  rep_origin     f1 ori (fragment) (sequence partly withheld): f1 bacteriophage origin of replication; arrow indicates direction of (+) strand synthesis
   5510..6095    +  misc_feature   P element 5' end: No description available
>Addgene plasmid #138403 | pF3BGX-TangoG-lexA | addgene full sequence | sequence record 275181 | Addgene NGS Result
GGTACCGGGCCCCCCCTCGAGGTCGACGAAGTTCCTATTCTTCAAATAGTATAGGAACTTCAAGCTTCTT
AAGGAATTCGAGCTCGCCCGGGGATCTAATTCAATTAGAGACTAATTCAATTAGAGCTAATTCAATTAGG
ATCAGCTTATCGATTTCGAACCCTCGACCGCCGGAGTATAAATAGAGGCGCTTCGTCTACGGAGCGACAA
TTCAATTCAAACAAGCAAAGTGAACACGTCGCTAAGCGAAAGCTAAGCAAATAAACAAGCGCAGCTGAAC
AAGCTAAACAATCGGGCTAGACCTAGGCAAAATGGTGAGCAAGGGCGAGGAGCTGTTCACCGGGGTGGTG
CCCATCCTGGTCGAGCTGGACGGCGACGTAAACGGCCACAAGTTCAGCGTGTCCGGCGAGGGCGAGGGCG
ATGCCACCTACGGCAAGCTGACCCTGAAGCTCATCTGCACCACCGGCAAGCTGCCCGTGCCCTGGCCCAC
CCTCGTGACCACCCTGGGCTACGGCCTGCAGTGCTTCGCCCGCTACCCCGACCACATGAAGCAGCACGAC
TTCTTCAAGTCCGCCATGCCCGAAGGCTACGTCCAGGAGCGCACCATCTTCTTCAAGGACGACGGCAACT
ACAAGACCCGCGCCGAGGTGAAGTTCGAGGGCGACACCCTGGTGAACCGCATCGAGCTGAAGGGCATCGA
CTTCAAGGAGGACGGCAACATCCTGGGGCACAAGCTGGAGTACAACTACAACAGCCACAACGTCTATATC
ACCGCCGACAAGCAGAAGAACGGCATCAAGGCCAACTTCAAGATCCGCCACAACATCGAGGACGGCGGCG
TGCAGCTCGCCGACCACTACCAGCAGAACACCCCCATCGGCGACGGCCCCGTGCTGCTGCCCGACAACCA
CTACCTGAGCTACCAGTCCGCCCTGAGCAAAGACCCCAACGAGAAGCGCGATCACATGGTCCTGCTGGAG
TTCGTGACCGCCGCCGGGATCACTCTCGGCATGGACGAGCTGTACAAGTAACCATGGCTAGATCATAATC
AGCCATACCACATTTGTAGAGGTTTTACTTGCTTTAAAAAACCTCCCACACCTCCCCCTGAACCTGAAAC
ATAAAATGAATGCAATTGTTGTTGTTAACTTGTTTATTGCAGCTTATAATGGTTACAAATAAAGCAATAG
CATCACAAATTTCACAAATAAAGCATTTTTTTCACTGCATTCTAGTTGTGGTTTGTCCAAACTCATCAAT
GTATCGAATTCGTACGCGCCCGGGGAGCCCAAGGGCACGCCCTGGCACCCGGCGCGCCAGAGAACCTGTA
CTTCCAGGGCAAGGCTCTCACGGCCCGACAACAGGAAGTTTTTGATTTGATACGGGATCATATATCCCAA
ACGGGTATGCCTCCGACCCGCGCAGAGATAGCACAGCGACTGGGCTTTCGATCGCCTAACGCCGCGGAGG
AGCACTTGAAGGCACTGGCCCGCAAGGGTGTCATTGAAATCGTGTCCGGTGCGAGCCGCGGAATCCGGCT
GTTGCAGGAGGAGGAAGAGGGCCTGCCACTGGTGGGACGCGTGGCCGCTGGCGAGCCGCTGCTGGCCCAG
CAACACATAGAGGGACACTATCAGGTGGACCCCTCCTTGTTTAAGCCAAATGCTGATTTCCTGTTGCGGG
TGTCGGGAATGTCCATGAAGGACATCGGTATTATGGATGGTGACCTCCTCGCCGTCCATAAGACACAGGA
TGTCAGGAACGGCCAGGTAGTCGTTGCCAGGATAGACGATGAGGTCACTGTGAAACGTCTCAAGAAGCAA
GGCAATAAGGTCGAGCTGCTGCCGGAGAATAGCGAGTTCAAGCCGATCGTGGTGGATCTGCGACAGCAGT
CCTTTACTATCGAGGGCTTGGCCGTGGGTGTGATCCGCAACGGAGATTGGCTGGGATCCACGCCGATGGA
GTTCCAGTACCTGCCCGATACGGATGACCGTCACCGTATCGAAGAAAAGCGGAAGCGAACCTATGAAACC
TTCAAGTCCATCATGAAAAAGTCCCCCTTCTCGGGCCCCACGGACCCGCGCCCCCCGCCCCGTCGTATTG
CGGTTCCTTCGCGCAGCAGTGCCAGCGTCCCCAAACCCGCACCGCAGCCCTACCCGTTCACTTCCTCCCT
TAGCACGATTAACTATGATGAGTTCCCCACGATGGTGTTCCCCAGTGGACAAATTTCCCAGGCATCGGCA
CTGGCTCCGGCCCCACCGCAAGTCCTCCCCCAGGCGCCCGCTCCGGCACCGGCTCCCGCAATGGTGAGTG
CTCTGGCCCAGGCCCCCGCTCCAGTCCCCGTGCTGGCGCCTGGACCCCCACAGGCAGTTGCCCCTCCTGC
TCCGAAACCAACGCAGGCGGGCGAAGGAACCCTGAGCGAGGCCCTCTTGCAGCTTCAGTTCGATGACGAA
GACTTGGGAGCCCTGCTGGGTAACAGCACAGACCCTGCCGTATTCACCGATCTCGCATCCGTGGACAACA
GCGAGTTTCAGCAGCTCTTGAATCAGGGAATCCCGGTCGCACCTCATACCACAGAGCCCATGCTGATGGA
ATACCCGGAGGCTATCACGCGACTGGTGACCGGCGCACAGCGACCACCCGATCCAGCCCCTGCCCCACTG
GGTGCCCCGGGTTTGCCCAATGGCCTCCTCAGCGGCGATGAGGATTTCTCCAGCATCGCTGATATGGATT
TCTCCGCTTTGCTGAGCCAGATAAGCTCCTAAGCGGCCGCATAACTTCGTATAGCATACATTATACGAAG
TTATACCGGTGGCCGCGAAGTTCCTATTCTTCAAATAGTATAGGAACTTCGAGCTCCCGGAGAGATGCAG
AAGCTTTGCGTACTCGCAAATTATTAAAAATAAAACTTTAAAAATAATTTCGTCTAATTAATATTATGAG
TTAATTCAAACCCCACGGACATGCTAAGGGTTAATCAACAATCATATCGCTGTCTCACTCAGACTCAATA
CGACACTCAGAATACTATTCCTTTCACTCGCACTTATTGCAAGCATACGTTAAGTGGATGTCTCTTGCCG
ACGGGACCACCTTATGTTATTTCATCATGGTCTGGCCATTCTCATCGTGAGCTTCCGGGTGCTCGCCAGC
TGCATTAATGAATCGGCCAACGCGCGGGGAGAGGCGGTTTGCGTATTGGGCGCTCTTCCGCTTCCTCGCT
CACTGACTCGCTGCGCTCGGTCGTTCGGCTGCGGCGAGCGGTATCAGCTCACTCAAAGGCGGTAATACGG
TTATCCACAGAATCAGGGGATAACGCAGGAAAGAACATGTGAGCAAAAGGCCAGCAAAAGGCCAGGAACC
GTAAAAAGGCCGCGTTGCTGGCGTTTTTCCATAGGCTCCGCCCCCCTGACGAGCATCACAAAAATCGACG
CTCAAGTCAGAGGTGGCGAAACCCGACAGGACTATAAAGATACCAGGCGTTTCCCCCTGGAAGCTCCCTC
GTGCGCTCTCCTGTTCCGACCCTGCCGCTTACCGGATACCTGTCCGCCTTTCTCCCTTCGGGAAGCGTGG
CGCTTTCTCATAGCTCACGCTGTAGGTATCTCAGTTCGGTGTAGGTCGTTCGCTCCAAGCTGGGCTGTGT
GCACGAACCCCCCGTTCAGCCCGACCGCTGCGCCTTATCCGGTAACTATCGTCTTGAGTCCAACCCGGTA
AGACACGACTTATCGCCACTGGCAGCAGCCACTGGTAACAGGATTAGCAGAGCGAGGTATGTAGGCGGTG
CTACAGAGTTCTTGAAGTGGTGGCCTAACTACGGCTACACTAGAAGAACAGTATTTGGTATCTGCGCTCT
GCTGAAGCCAGTTACCTTCGGAAAAAGAGTTGGTAGCTCTTGATCCGGCAAACAAACCACCGCTGGTAGC
GGTGGTTTTTTTGTTTGCAAGCAGCAGATTACGCGCAGAAAAAAAGGATCTCAAGAAGATCCTTTGATCT
TTTCTACGGGGTCTGACGCTCAGTGGAACGAAAACTCACGTTAAGGGATTTTGGTCATGAGATTATCAAA
AAGGATCTTCACCTAGATCCTTTTAAATTAAAAATGAAGTTTTAAATCAATCTAAAGTATATATGAGTAA
ACTTGGTCTGACAGTTACCAATGCTTAATCAGTGAGGCACCTATCTCAGCGATCTGTCTATTTCGTTCAT
CCATAGTTGCCTGACTCCCCGTCGTGTAGATAACTACGATACGGGAGGGCTTACCATCTGGCCCCAGTGC
TGCAATGATACCGCGAGACCCACGCTCACCGGCTCCAGATTTATCAGCAATAAACCAGCCAGCCGGAAGG
GCCGAGCGCAGAAGTGGTCCTGCAACTTTATCCGCCTCCATCCAGTCTATTAATTGTTGCCGGGAAGCTA
GAGTAAGTAGTTCGCCAGTTAATAGTTTGCGCAACGTTGTTGCCATTGCTACAGGCATCGTGGTGTCACG
CTCGTCGTTTGGTATGGCTTCATTCAGCTCCGGTTCCCAACGATCAAGGCGAGTTACATGATCCCCCATG
TTGTGCAAAAAAGCGGTTAGCTCCTTCGGTCCTCCGATCGTTGTCAGAAGTAAGTTGGCCGCAGTGTTAT
CACTCATGGTTATGGCAGCACTGCATAATTCTCTTACTGTCATGCCATCCGTAAGATGCTTTTCTGTGAC
TGGTGAGTACTCAACCAAGTCATTCTGAGAATAGTGTATGCGGCGACCGAGTTGCTCTTGCCCGGCGTCA
ATACGGGATAATACCGCGCCACATAGCAGAACTTTAAAAGTGCTCATCATTGGAAAACGTTCTTCGGGGC
GAAAACTCTCAAGGATCTTACCGCTGTTGAGATCCAGTTCGATGTAACCCACTCGTGCACCCAACTGATC
TTCAGCATCTTTTACTTTCACCAGCGTTTCTGGGTGAGCAAAAACAGGAAGGCAAAATGCCGCAAAAAAG
GGAATAAGGGCGACACGGAAATGTTGAATACTCATACTCTTCCTTTTTCAATATTATTGAAGCATTTATC
AGGGTTATTGTCTCATGAGCGGATACATATTTGAATGTATTTAGAAAAATAAACAAATAGGGGTTCCGCG
CACATTTCCCCGAAAAGTGCCACCTAAATTGTAAGCGTTAATATTTTGTTAAAATTCGCGTTAAATTTTT
GTTAAATCAGCTCATTTTTTAACCAATAGGCCGAAATCGGCAAAATCCCTTATAAATCAAAAGAATAGAC
CGAGATAGGGT
[37 nt withheld, positions 5262-5298]
AAAGAACGTGGACTCCAACGTCAAAGG
[49 nt withheld, positions 5326-5374]
T
[91 nt withheld, positions 5376-5466]
CTTCTCCGCCGCCGATCTGCCGCTGGACTACGTGGGTCTGGCCCATGATGAAATAACATAAGGTGGTCCC
GTCGATAGCCGAAGCTTACCGAAGTATACACTTAAATTCAGTGCACGTTTGCTTGTTGAGAGGAAAGGTT
GTGTGCGGACGAATTTTTTTTTGAAAACATTAACCCTTACGTGGAATAAAAAAAAATGAAATATTGCAAA
TTTTGCTGCAAAGCTGTGACTGGAGTAAAATTAATTCACGTGCCGAAGTGTGCTATTAAGAGAAAATTGT
GGGAGCAGAGCCTTGGGTGCAGCCTTGGTGAAAACTCCCAAATTTGTGATACCCACTTTAATGATTCGCA
GTGGAAGGCTGCACCTGCAAAAGGTCAGACATTTAAAAGGAGGCGACTCAACGCAGATGCCGTACCTAGT
AAAGTGATAGAGCCTGAACCAGAAAAGATAAAAGAAGGCTATACCAGTGGGAGTACACAAACAGAGTAAG
TTTGAATAGTAAAAAAAATCATTTATGTAAACAATAACGTGACTGTGCGTTAGGTCCTGTTCATTGTTTA
ATGAAAATAAGAGCTTGAGGGAAAAAATTCGTACTTTGGAGTACGAAATGCGTCGTTTAGAGCAGCAGC
